Addgene plasmid #118177: Lenti-(BB)-hPGK-KRAB-dCas9-P2A-BlastR CAMK1D TSS-guide1
Purpose: CRISPR-mediated repression of CAMK1D. KRAB domain and catalytically inactive Cas9 from S. pyogenes with 2A-BlastR under the hPGK promoter.
Depositing lab: Jorge Ferrer. Depositing organization: Imperial College London. Publication: Human pancreatic islet three-dimensional chromatin architecture provides insights into the genetics of type 2 diabetes. Miguel-Escalada I, Bonas-Guarch S, Cebola I, Ponsa-Cobas J, Mendieta-Esteban J, Atla G, Javierre BM, Rolando DMY, Farabella I, Morgan CC, Garcia-Hurtado J, Beucher A, Moran I, Pasquali L, Ramos-Rodriguez M, Appel EVR, Linneberg A, Gjesing AP, Witte DR, Pedersen O, Grarup N, Ravassard P, Torrents D, Mercader JM, Piemonti L, Berney T, de Koning EJP, Kerr-Conte J, Pattou F, Fedko IO, Groop L, Prokopenko I, Hansen T, Marti-Renom MA, Fraser P, Ferrer J. Nat Genet. 2019 Jun 28. pii: 10.1038/s41588-019-0457-0. doi: 10.1038/s41588-019-0457-0. PubMed 31253982.
Backbone
  Vector backbone: Lenti-(BB)-hPGK-KRAB-dCas9-P2A-BlastR
  Backbone manufacturer: Jorge Ferrer
  Vector type: Mammalian Expression, Lentiviral, CRISPR
  Selectable markers: Blasticidin
Growth in bacteria
  Bacterial resistance: Ampicillin, 100 μg/mL
  Growth temperature: 37°C
  Growth strain: Stbl3
  Copy number: High Copy
Gene/Insert
  Gene/Insert name: KRAB-dCas9-2A-BlastR
  gRNA/shRNA sequence: GCAAAGGAGCCGGCGCGCGG
  Species: H. sapiens (human)
  Promoter: hPGK and U6
  Tag / fusion protein: HA (C terminal on insert)
  Cloning method: Restriction Enzyme; 5′ cloning site Unknown (destroyed during cloning); 3′ cloning site Unknown (destroyed during cloning)
  Sequencing primers: 5′ GATCCGCCACCATGGATGC
Terms and licenses: Academic/Nonprofit Terms; Industry Terms: Not Available to Industry
Depositor comments: Please visit https://www.biorxiv.org/content/early/2018/08/27/400291 for bioRxiv preprint. Note: Plasmid contains a N1396S mutation in dCas9. This mutation is not known to affect plasmid function.
How to cite: Lenti-(BB)-hPGK-KRAB-dCas9-P2A-BlastR CAMK1D TSS-guide1 was a gift from Jorge Ferrer (Addgene plasmid # 118177 ; http://n2t.net/addgene:118177 ; RRID:Addgene_118177)
