[The description below was written by a language model from this plasmid's Addgene catalogue record and pLannotate feature annotations shown in this document.]
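Description:
Lenti-(BB)-hPGK-KRAB-dCas9-P2A-BlastR CAMK1D TSS-guide1 is an all-in-one, third-generation-style lentiviral CRISPR interference vector (about 13.4 kb) designed to repress the human CAMK1D gene. It is maintained in E. coli through a high-copy ColE1/pUC origin with ampicillin resistance, and the backbone also carries an f1 origin and an SV40/EM7-driven bleomycin/Zeocin resistance cassette that lies outside the viral genome. The transfer region is framed by a CMV enhancer/promoter-driven truncated HIV-1 5' LTR and a self-inactivating ΔU3 3' LTR followed by a bGH polyadenylation signal. It also includes the Ψ packaging signal, a partial gag sequence, the Rev response element and the cPPT/CTS, which together support Tat-independent genomic RNA production, packaging, nuclear export and efficient transduction.

Two expression units sit between the LTRs. A human U6 RNA polymerase III promoter drives a single guide RNA made up of a 20-nt spacer, described by name as targeting the CAMK1D transcription start site, fused to the S. pyogenes gRNA scaffold. Because the sequence record is numbered from the scaffold, this cassette spans the origin of the circular map. Downstream, the human PGK promoter expresses the ZNF10 KRAB repression domain fused to catalytically inactive Cas9. The record lists a C-terminal HA tag on this fusion. It is linked through a P2A peptide to blasticidin S deaminase, so effector and selection marker come from one transcript, and a WPRE enhances expression. The automated annotation labels the nuclease simply as Cas9, whereas the catalogue specifies the dead variant and notes an N1396S substitution not known to affect function. Transduced mammalian cells are selected with blasticidin, and the guide directs KRAB-dCas9 to silence CAMK1D. The construct was deposited with a study of pancreatic islet chromatin architecture and type 2 diabetes genetics.
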