Features (pLannotate 1.2.2; 34 found; start..end, strand, type, name):
      1..76      +  misc_RNA       gRNA scaffold: guide RNA scaffold for the Streptococcus pyogenes CRISPR/Cas9 system
    107..617     +  promoter       hPGK promoter: human phosphoglycerate kinase 1 promoter
    666..851     +  CDS            KRAB: Krüppel-associated box (KRAB) transcriptional repression domain from the human zinc finger protein ZNF10 (Margolin et al., 1994)
    873..4976    +  CDS            Cas9: Cas9 (Csn1) endonuclease from the Streptococcus pyogenes Type II CRISPR/Cas system generates RNA-guided double strand breaks in DNA
   5175..5573    +  CDS            BSD: blasticidin S deaminase; Aspergillus terreus BSD; confers resistance to blasticidin
   5574..5595    +  misc_feature   MCS (fragment): pBluescript multiple cloning site
   5598..6186    +  misc_feature   WPRE: woodchuck hepatitis virus posttranscriptional regulatory element
   6237..6256    +  misc_feature   cPPT/CTS (fragment): central polypurine tract and central termination sequence of HIV-1
   6258..6491    +  LTR            3' LTR (ΔU3): self-inactivating 3' long terminal repeat (LTR) from HIV-1
   6523..6747    +  polyA_signal   bGH poly(A) signal: bovine growth hormone polyadenylation signal
   6751..6772    +  promoter       SV40 promoter (fragment): SV40 enhancer and early promoter
   6793..7221    +  rep_origin     f1 ori (sequence partly withheld): f1 bacteriophage origin of replication; arrow indicates direction of (+) strand synthesis
   7235..7564    +  promoter       SV40 promoter: SV40 enhancer and early promoter
   7612..7659    +  promoter       EM7 promoter: synthetic bacterial promoter&nbsp
   7678..8052    +  CDS            BleoR: antibiotic-binding protein; Sh ble from Streptoalloteichus hindustanus; confers resistance to bleomycin, phleomycin, and Zeocin™
   8062..8187    +  CDS            ble (fragment): BLE_KLEPN - Experimental evidence at protein level: Swiss-Prot protein existence level 1. Binding protein with a strong affinity to the bleomycin family of antibiotics. Binds to CL990; an antimitotic-antibiotic compound. From Klebsiella pneumoniae.
   8182..8303    +  polyA_signal   SV40 poly(A) signal: SV40 polyadenylation signal
   8374..8396    -  protein_bind   lac operator (fragment): The lac repressor binds to the lac operator to inhibit transcription in E. coli. This inhibition can be relieved by adding lactose or isopropyl-β-D-thiogalactopyranoside (IPTG). lac repressor encoded by lacI
   8400..8430    -  promoter       lac promoter: promoter for the E. coli lac operon
   8445..8466    -  protein_bind   CAP binding site: CAP binding activates transcription in the presence of cAMP. E. coli catabolite activator protein
   8479..8571    -  CDS            lacI (fragment): lac repressor; lacI; The lac repressor binds to the lac operator to inhibit transcription in E. coli. This inhibition can be relieved by adding lactose or isopropyl-β-D-thiogalactopyranoside (IPTG).
   8754..9342    -  rep_origin     ori: high-copy-number ColE1/pMB1/pBR322/pUC origin of replication
   9513..10373   -  CDS            AmpR: β-lactamase; bla; confers resistance to ampicillin, carbenicillin, and related antibiotics
  10374..10478   -  promoter       AmpR promoter: bla
  10537..10589   -  misc_feature   bom (fragment): basis of mobility region from pBR322
  10744..11123   +  enhancer       CMV enhancer: human cytomegalovirus immediate early enhancer
  11124..11323   +  promoter       CMV promoter: human cytomegalovirus (CMV) immediate early promoter
  11341..11521   +  LTR            5' LTR (truncated): truncated 5' long terminal repeat (LTR) from HIV-1
  11568..11693   +  misc_feature   HIV-1 Ψ: packaging signal of human immunodeficiency virus type 1
  11677..12040   +  CDS            HIV-1 gag (fragment): gag protein from human immunodeficiency virus 1; gag
  12186..12419   +  misc_feature   RRE: The Rev response element (RRE) of HIV-1 allows for Rev-dependent mRNA export from the nucleus to the cytoplasm.
  12796..12896   +  CDS            Rev (fragment): human immunodeficiency virus 1 (HIV-1) Rev protein; rev; enhances nuclear export of unspliced and incompletely spliced viral mRNAs
  12946..13063   +  misc_feature   cPPT/CTS: central polypurine tract and central termination sequence of HIV-1
  13114..13354   +  promoter       U6 promoter: RNA polymerase III promoter for human U6 snRNA
>Addgene plasmid #118177 | Lenti-(BB)-hPGK-KRAB-dCas9-P2A-BlastR CAMK1D TSS-guide1 | addgene full sequence | sequence record 239467 | Addgene NGS Result
GTTTTAGAGCTAGAAATAGCAAGTTAAAATAAGGCTAGTCCGTTATCAACTTGAAAAAGTGGCACCGAGT
CGGTGCTTTTTTGAATTCGCTAGCTAGGTCTTGAAAGGGGTTGGGGTTGCGCCTTTTCCAAGGCAGCCCT
GGGTTTGCGCAGGGACGCGGCTGCTCTGGGCGTGGTTCCGGGAAACGCAGCGGCGCCGACCCTGGGTCTC
GCACATTCTTCACGTCCGTTCGCAGCGTCACCCGGATCTTCGCCGCTACCCTTGTGGGCCCCCCGGCGAC
GCTTCCTGCTCCGCCCCTAAGTCGGGAAGGTTCCTTGCGGTTCGCGGCGTGCCGGACGTGACAAACGGAA
GCCGCACGTCTCACTAGTACCCTCGCAGACGGACAGCGCCAGGGAGCAATGGCAGCGCGCCGACCGCGAT
GGGCTGTGGCCAATAGCGGCTGCTCAGCAGGGCGCGCCGAGAGCAGCGGCCGGGAAGGGGCGGTGCGGGA
GGCGGGGTGTGGGGCGGTAGTGTGGGCCCTGTTCCTGCCCGCGCGGTGTTCCGCATTCTGCAAGCCTCCG
GAGCGCACGTCGGCAGTCGGCTCCCTCGTTGACCGAATCACCGACCTCTCTCCCCAGGACCGGTGATCCG
CCACCATGGATGCTAAGTCACTAACTGCCTGGTCCCGGACACTGGTGACCTTCAAGGATGTATTTGTGGA
CTTCACCAGGGAGGAGTGGAAGCTGCTGGACACTGCTCAGCAGATCGTGTACAGAAATGTGATGCTGGAG
AACTATAAGAACCTGGTTTCCTTGGGTTATCAGCTTACTAAGCCAGATGTGATCCTCCGGTTGGAGAAGG
GAGAAGAGCCCGGCGGTTCCGGCGGAGGGTCGATGGACAAGAAGTACAGCATCGGCCTGGCCATCGGCAC
CAACTCTGTCGGCTGGGCCGTGATCACCGACGAGTACAAGGTGCCCAGCAAGAAATTCAAGGTGCTGGGC
AACACCGACCGGCACAGCATCAAGAAGAACCTGATCGGCGCCCTGCTGTTCGACAGCGGAGAAACAGCCG
AGGCCACCCGGCTGAAGAGAACCGCCAGAAGAAGATACACCAGACGGAAGAACCGGATCTGCTATCTGCA
AGAGATCTTCAGCAACGAGATGGCCAAGGTGGACGACAGCTTCTTCCACAGACTGGAAGAGTCCTTCCTG
GTGGAAGAGGATAAGAAGCACGAGCGGCACCCCATCTTCGGCAACATCGTGGACGAGGTGGCCTACCACG
AGAAGTACCCCACCATCTACCACCTGAGAAAGAAACTGGTGGACAGCACCGACAAGGCCGACCTGCGGCT
GATCTATCTGGCCCTGGCCCACATGATCAAGTTCCGGGGCCACTTCCTGATCGAGGGCGACCTGAACCCC
GACAACAGCGACGTGGACAAGCTGTTCATCCAGCTGGTGCAGACCTACAACCAGCTGTTCGAGGAAAACC
CCATCAACGCCAGCGGCGTGGACGCCAAGGCCATCCTGTCTGCCAGACTGAGCAAGAGCAGACGGCTGGA
AAATCTGATCGCCCAGCTGCCCGGCGAGAAGAAGAATGGCCTGTTCGGCAACCTGATTGCCCTGAGCCTG
GGCCTGACCCCCAACTTCAAGAGCAACTTCGACCTGGCCGAGGATGCCAAACTGCAGCTGAGCAAGGACA
CCTACGACGACGACCTGGACAACCTGCTGGCCCAGATCGGCGACCAGTACGCCGACCTGTTTCTGGCCGC
CAAGAACCTGTCCGACGCCATCCTGCTGAGCGACATCCTGAGAGTGAACACCGAGATCACCAAGGCCCCC
CTGAGCGCCTCTATGATCAAGAGATACGACGAGCACCACCAGGACCTGACCCTGCTGAAAGCTCTCGTGC
GGCAGCAGCTGCCTGAGAAGTACAAAGAGATTTTCTTCGACCAGAGCAAGAACGGCTACGCCGGCTACAT
CGATGGCGGAGCCAGCCAGGAAGAGTTCTACAAGTTCATCAAGCCCATCCTGGAAAAGATGGACGGCACC
GAGGAACTGCTCGTGAAGCTGAACAGAGAGGACCTGCTGCGGAAGCAGCGGACCTTCGACAACGGCAGCA
TCCCCCACCAGATCCACCTGGGAGAGCTGCACGCCATTCTGCGGCGGCAGGAAGATTTTTACCCATTCCT
GAAGGACAACCGGGAAAAGATCGAGAAGATCCTGACCTTCCGCATCCCCTACTACGTGGGCCCTCTGGCC
AGGGGAAACAGCAGATTCGCCTGGATGACCAGAAAGAGCGAGGAAACCATCACCCCCTGGAACTTCGAGG
AAGTGGTGGACAAGGGCGCCAGCGCCCAGAGCTTCATCGAGCGGATGACCAACTTCGATAAGAACCTGCC
CAACGAGAAGGTGCTGCCCAAGCACAGCCTGCTGTACGAGTACTTCACCGTGTACAACGAGCTGACCAAA
GTGAAATACGTGACCGAGGGAATGAGAAAGCCCGCCTTCCTGAGCGGCGAGCAGAAAAAAGCCATCGTGG
ACCTGCTGTTCAAGACCAACCGGAAAGTGACCGTGAAGCAGCTGAAAGAGGACTACTTCAAGAAAATCGA
GTGCTTCGACTCCGTGGAAATCTCCGGCGTGGAAGATCGGTTCAACGCCTCCCTGGGCACATACCACGAT
CTGCTGAAAATTATCAAGGACAAGGACTTCCTGGACAATGAGGAAAACGAGGACATTCTGGAAGATATCG
TGCTGACCCTGACACTGTTTGAGGACAGAGAGATGATCGAGGAACGGCTGAAAACCTATGCCCACCTGTT
CGACGACAAAGTGATGAAGCAGCTGAAGCGGCGGAGATACACCGGCTGGGGCAGGCTGAGCCGGAAGCTG
ATCAACGGCATCCGGGACAAGCAGTCCGGCAAGACAATCCTGGATTTCCTGAAGTCCGACGGCTTCGCCA
ACAGAAACTTCATGCAGCTGATCCACGACGACAGCCTGACCTTTAAAGAGGACATCCAGAAAGCCCAGGT
GTCCGGCCAGGGCGATAGCCTGCACGAGCACATTGCCAATCTGGCCGGCAGCCCCGCCATTAAGAAGGGC
ATCCTGCAGACAGTGAAGGTGGTGGACGAGCTCGTGAAAGTGATGGGCCGGCACAAGCCCGAGAACATCG
TGATCGAAATGGCCAGAGAGAACCAGACCACCCAGAAGGGACAGAAGAACAGCCGCGAGAGAATGAAGCG
GATCGAAGAGGGCATCAAAGAGCTGGGCAGCCAGATCCTGAAAGAACACCCCGTGGAAAACACCCAGCTG
CAGAACGAGAAGCTGTACCTGTACTACCTGCAGAATGGGCGGGATATGTACGTGGACCAGGAACTGGACA
TCAACCGGCTGTCCGACTACGATGTGGACGCTATCGTGCCTCAGAGCTTTCTGAAGGACGACTCCATCGA
TAACAAAGTGCTGACTCGGAGCGACAAGAACCGGGGCAAGAGCGACAACGTGCCCTCCGAAGAGGTCGTG
AAGAAGATGAAGAACTACTGGCGCCAGCTGCTGAATGCCAAGCTGATTACCCAGAGGAAGTTCGACAATC
TGACCAAGGCCGAGAGAGGCGGCCTGAGCGAACTGGATAAGGCCGGCTTCATCAAGAGACAGCTGGTGGA
AACCCGGCAGATCACAAAGCACGTGGCACAGATCCTGGACTCCCGGATGAACACTAAGTACGACGAGAAC
GACAAACTGATCCGGGAAGTGAAAGTGATCACCCTGAAGTCCAAGCTGGTGTCCGATTTCCGGAAGGATT
TCCAGTTTTACAAAGTGCGCGAGATCAACAACTACCACCACGCCCACGACGCCTACCTGAACGCCGTCGT
GGGAACCGCCCTGATCAAAAAGTACCCTAAGCTGGAAAGCGAGTTCGTGTACGGCGACTACAAGGTGTAC
GACGTGCGGAAGATGATCGCCAAGAGCGAGCAGGAAATCGGCAAGGCTACCGCCAAGTACTTCTTCTACA
GCAACATCATGAACTTTTTCAAGACCGAGATTACCCTGGCCAACGGCGAGATCCGGAAGCGGCCTCTGAT
CGAGACAAACGGCGAAACAGGCGAGATCGTGTGGGATAAGGGCCGGGACTTTGCCACCGTGCGGAAAGTG
CTGTCTATGCCCCAAGTGAATATCGTGAAAAAGACCGAGGTGCAGACAGGCGGCTTCAGCAAAGAGTCTA
TCCTGCCCAAGAGGAACAGCGACAAGCTGATCGCCAGAAAGAAGGACTGGGACCCTAAGAAGTACGGCGG
CTTCGACAGCCCCACCGTGGCCTATTCTGTGCTGGTGGTGGCCAAAGTGGAAAAGGGCAAGTCCAAGAAA
CTGAAGAGTGTGAAAGAGCTGCTGGGGATCACCATCATGGAAAGAAGCAGCTTCGAGAAGAATCCCATCG
ACTTTCTGGAAGCCAAGGGCTACAAAGAAGTGAAAAAGGACCTGATCATCAAGCTGCCTAAGTACTCCCT
GTTCGAGCTGGAAAACGGCCGGAAGAGAATGCTGGCCTCTGCCGGCGAACTGCAGAAGGGAAACGAACTG
GCCCTGCCCTCCAAATATGTGAACTTCCTGTACCTGGCCAGCCACTATGAGAAGCTGAAGGGCTCCCCCG
AGGATAATGAGCAGAAACAGCTGTTTGTGGAACAGCACAAACACTACCTGGACGAGATCATCGAGCAGAT
CAGCGAGTTCTCCAAGAGAGTGATCCTGGCCGACGCTAATCTGGACAAGGTGCTGAGCGCCTACAACAAG
CACAGAGACAAGCCTATCAGAGAGCAGGCCGAGAATATCATCCACCTGTTTACCCTGACCAGTCTGGGAG
CCCCTGCCGCCTTCAAGTACTTTGACACCACCATCGACCGGAAGAGGTACACCAGCACCAAAGAGGTGCT
GGACGCCACCCTGATCCACCAGAGCATCACCGGCCTGTACGAGACACGGATCGACCTGTCTCAGCTGGGA
GGCGACGCCTATCCCTATGACGTGCCCGATTATGCCAGCCTGGGCAGCGGCTCCCCCAAGAAAAAACGCA
AGGTGGAAGATCCTAAGAAAAAGCGGAAAGTGGACGGCATTGGTAGTGGGAGCAACGGCAGCAGCGGGGA
TCCGGCCGCAACAAACTTCTCTCTGCTGAAACAAGCCGGAGATGTCGAAGAGAATCCTGGACCGATGGCC
AAGCCTTTGTCTCAAGAAGAATCCACCCTCATTGAAAGAGCAACGGCTACAATCAACAGCATCCCCATCT
CTGAAGACTACAGCGTCGCCAGCGCAGCTCTCTCTAGCGACGGCCGCATCTTCACTGGTGTCAATGTATA
TCATTTTACTGGGGGACCTTGTGCAGAACTCGTGGTGCTGGGCACTGCTGCTGCTGCGGCAGCTGGCAAC
CTGACTTGTATCGTCGCGATCGGAAATGAGAACAGGGGCATCTTGAGCCCCTGCGGACGGTGCCGACAGG
TGCTTCTCGATCTGCATCCTGGGATCAAAGCCATAGTGAAGGACAGTGATGGACAGCCGACGGCAGTTGG
GATTCGTGAATTGCTGCCCTCTGGTTATGTGTGGGAGGGCTAAGAATTCGATATCAAGCTTATCGGTAAT
CAACCTCTGGATTACAAAATTTGTGAAAGATTGACTGGTATTCTTAACTATGTTGCTCCTTTTACGCTAT
GTGGATACGCTGCTTTAATGCCTTTGTATCATGCTATTGCTTCCCGTATGGCTTTCATTTTCTCCTCCTT
GTATAAATCCTGGTTGCTGTCTCTTTATGAGGAGTTGTGGCCCGTTGTCAGGCAACGTGGCGTGGTGTGC
ACTGTGTTTGCTGACGCAACCCCCACTGGTTGGGGCATTGCCACCACCTGTCAGCTCCTTTCCGGGACTT
TCGCTTTCCCCCTCCCTATTGCCACGGCGGAACTCATCGCCGCCTGCCTTGCCCGCTGCTGGACAGGGGC
TCGGCTGTTGGGCACTGACAATTCCGTGGTGTTGTCGGGGAAATCATCGTCCTTTCCTTGGCTGCTCGCC
TGTGTTGCCACCTGGATTCTGCGCGGGACGTCCTTCTGCTACGTCCCTTCGGCCCTCAATCCAGCGGACC
TTCCTTCCCGCGGCCTGCTGCCGGCTCTGCGGCCTCTTCCGCGTCTTCGCCTTCGCCCTCAGACGAGTCG
GATCTCCCTTTGGGCCGCCTCCCCGCGTCGACTTTAAGACCAATGACTTACAAGGCAGCTGTAGATCTTA
GCCACTTTTTAAAAGAAAAGGGGGGACTGGAAGGGCTAATTCACTCCCAACGAAGACAAGATCTGCTTTT
TGCTTGTACTGGGTCTCTCTGGTTAGACCAGATCTGAGCCTGGGAGCTCTCTGGCTAACTAGGGAACCCA
CTGCTTAAGCCTCAATAAAGCTTGCCTTGAGTGCTTCAAGTAGTGTGTGCCCGTCTGTTGTGTGACTCTG
GTAACTAGAGATCCCTCAGACCCTTTTAGTCAGTGTGGAAAATCTCTAGCAGGGCCCGTTTAAACCCGCT
GATCAGCCTCGACTGTGCCTTCTAGTTGCCAGCCATCTGTTGTTTGCCCCTCCCCCGTGCCTTCCTTGAC
CCTGGAAGGTGCCACTCCCACTGTCCTTTCCTAATAAAATGAGGAAATTGCATCGCATTGTCTGAGTAGG
TGTCATTCTATTCTGGGGGGTGGGGTGGGGCAGGACAGCAAGGGGGAGGATTGGGAAGACAATAGCAGGC
ATGCTGGGGATGCGGTGGGCTCTATGGCTTCTGAGGCGGAAAGAACCAGCTGGGGCTCTAGGGGGTATCC
CC
[124 nt withheld, positions 6793-6916]
C
[91 nt withheld, positions 6918-7008]
A
[49 nt withheld, positions 7010-7058]
CCTTTGACGTTGGAGTCCACGTTCTTT
[37 nt withheld, positions 7086-7122]
ACCCTATCTCGGTCTATTCTTTTGATTTATAAGGGATTTTGCCGATTTCGGCCTATTGGTTAAAAAATGA
GCTGATTTAACAAAAATTTAACGCGAATTAATTCTGTGGAATGTGTGTCAGTTAGGGTGTGGAAAGTCCC
CAGGCTCCCCAGCAGGCAGAAGTATGCAAAGCATGCATCTCAATTAGTCAGCAACCAGGTGTGGAAAGTC
CCCAGGCTCCCCAGCAGGCAGAAGTATGCAAAGCATGCATCTCAATTAGTCAGCAACCATAGTCCCGCCC
CTAACTCCGCCCATCCCGCCCCTAACTCCGCCCAGTTCCGCCCATTCTCCGCCCCATGGCTGACTAATTT
TTTTTATTTATGCAGAGGCCGAGGCCGCCTCTGCCTCTGAGCTATTCCAGAAGTAGTGAGGAGGCTTTTT
TGGAGGCCTAGGCTTTTGCAAAAAGCTCCCGGGAGCTTGTATATCCATTTTCGGATCTGATCAGCACGTG
TTGACAATTAATCATCGGCATAGTATATCGGCATAGTATAATACGACAAGGTGAGGAACTAAACCATGGC
CAAGTTGACCAGTGCCGTTCCGGTGCTCACCGCGCGCGACGTCGCCGGAGCGGTCGAGTTCTGGACCGAC
CGGCTCGGGTTCTCCCGGGACTTCGTGGAGGACGACTTCGCCGGTGTGGTCCGGGACGACGTGACCCTGT
TCATCAGCGCGGTCCAGGACCAGGTGGTGCCGGACAACACCCTGGCCTGGGTGTGGGTGCGCGGCCTGGA
CGAGCTGTACGCCGAGTGGTCGGAGGTCGTGTCCACGAACTTCCGGGACGCCTCCGGGCCGGCCATGACC
GAGATCGGCGAGCAGCCGTGGGGGCGGGAGTTCGCCCTGCGCGACCCGGCCGGCAACTGCGTGCACTTCG
TGGCCGAGGAGCAGGACTGACACGTGCTACGAGATTTCGATTCCACCGCCGCCTTCTATGAAAGGTTGGG
CTTCGGAATCGTTTTCCGGGACGCCGGCTGGATGATCCTCCAGCGCGGGGATCTCATGCTGGAGTTCTTC
GCCCACCCCAACTTGTTTATTGCAGCTTATAATGGTTACAAATAAAGCAATAGCATCACAAATTTCACAA
ATAAAGCATTTTTTTCACTGCATTCTAGTTGTGGTTTGTCCAAACTCATCAATGTATCTTATCATGTCTG
TATACCGTCGACCTCTAGCTAGAGCTTGGCGTAATCATGGTCATAGCTGTTTCCTGTGTGAAATTGTTAT
CCGCTCACAATTCCACACAACATACGAGCCGGAAGCATAAAGTGTAAAGCCTGGGGTGCCTAATGAGTGA
GCTAACTCACATTAATTGCGTTGCGCTCACTGCCCGCTTTCCAGTCGGGAAACCTGTCGTGCCAGCTGCA
TTAATGAATCGGCCAACGCGCGGGGAGAGGCGGTTTGCGTATTGGGCGCTCTTCCGCTTCCTCGCTCACT
GACTCGCTGCGCTCGGTCGTTCGGCTGCGGCGAGCGGTATCAGCTCACTCAAAGGCGGTAATACGGTTAT
CCACAGAATCAGGGGATAACGCAGGAAAGAACATGTGAGCAAAAGGCCAGCAAAAGGCCAGGAACCGTAA
AAAGGCCGCGTTGCTGGCGTTTTTCCATAGGCTCCGCCCCCCTGACGAGCATCACAAAAATCGACGCTCA
AGTCAGAGGTGGCGAAACCCGACAGGACTATAAAGATACCAGGCGTTTCCCCCTGGAAGCTCCCTCGTGC
GCTCTCCTGTTCCGACCCTGCCGCTTACCGGATACCTGTCCGCCTTTCTCCCTTCGGGAAGCGTGGCGCT
TTCTCATAGCTCACGCTGTAGGTATCTCAGTTCGGTGTAGGTCGTTCGCTCCAAGCTGGGCTGTGTGCAC
GAACCCCCCGTTCAGCCCGACCGCTGCGCCTTATCCGGTAACTATCGTCTTGAGTCCAACCCGGTAAGAC
ACGACTTATCGCCACTGGCAGCAGCCACTGGTAACAGGATTAGCAGAGCGAGGTATGTAGGCGGTGCTAC
AGAGTTCTTGAAGTGGTGGCCTAACTACGGCTACACTAGAAGAACAGTATTTGGTATCTGCGCTCTGCTG
AAGCCAGTTACCTTCGGAAAAAGAGTTGGTAGCTCTTGATCCGGCAAACAAACCACCGCTGGTAGCGGTG
GTTTTTTTGTTTGCAAGCAGCAGATTACGCGCAGAAAAAAAGGATCTCAAGAAGATCCTTTGATCTTTTC
TACGGGGTCTGACGCTCAGTGGAACGAAAACTCACGTTAAGGGATTTTGGTCATGAGATTATCAAAAAGG
ATCTTCACCTAGATCCTTTTAAATTAAAAATGAAGTTTTAAATCAATCTAAAGTATATATGAGTAAACTT
GGTCTGACAGTTACCAATGCTTAATCAGTGAGGCACCTATCTCAGCGATCTGTCTATTTCGTTCATCCAT
AGTTGCCTGACTCCCCGTCGTGTAGATAACTACGATACGGGAGGGCTTACCATCTGGCCCCAGTGCTGCA
ATGATACCGCGAGACCCACGCTCACCGGCTCCAGATTTATCAGCAATAAACCAGCCAGCCGGAAGGGCCG
AGCGCAGAAGTGGTCCTGCAACTTTATCCGCCTCCATCCAGTCTATTAATTGTTGCCGGGAAGCTAGAGT
AAGTAGTTCGCCAGTTAATAGTTTGCGCAACGTTGTTGCCATTGCTACAGGCATCGTGGTGTCACGCTCG
TCGTTTGGTATGGCTTCATTCAGCTCCGGTTCCCAACGATCAAGGCGAGTTACATGATCCCCCATGTTGT
GCAAAAAAGCGGTTAGCTCCTTCGGTCCTCCGATCGTTGTCAGAAGTAAGTTGGCCGCAGTGTTATCACT
CATGGTTATGGCAGCACTGCATAATTCTCTTACTGTCATGCCATCCGTAAGATGCTTTTCTGTGACTGGT
GAGTACTCAACCAAGTCATTCTGAGAATAGTGTATGCGGCGACCGAGTTGCTCTTGCCCGGCGTCAATAC
GGGATAATACCGCGCCACATAGCAGAACTTTAAAAGTGCTCATCATTGGAAAACGTTCTTCGGGGCGAAA
ACTCTCAAGGATCTTACCGCTGTTGAGATCCAGTTCGATGTAACCCACTCGTGCACCCAACTGATCTTCA
GCATCTTTTACTTTCACCAGCGTTTCTGGGTGAGCAAAAACAGGAAGGCAAAATGCCGCAAAAAAGGGAA
TAAGGGCGACACGGAAATGTTGAATACTCATACTCTTCCTTTTTCAATATTATTGAAGCATTTATCAGGG
TTATTGTCTCATGAGCGGATACATATTTGAATGTATTTAGAAAAATAAACAAATAGGGGTTCCGCGCACA
TTTCCCCGAAAAGTGCCACCTGACGTCGACGGATCGGGAGATCTCCCGATCCCCTATGGTGCACTCTCAG
TACAATCTGCTCTGATGCCGCATAGTTAAGCCAGTATCTGCTCCCTGCTTGTGTGTTGGAGGTCGCTGAG
TAGTGCGCGAGCAAAATTTAAGCTACAACAAGGCAAGGCTTGACCGACAATTGCATGAAGAATCTGCTTA
GGGTTAGGCGTTTTGCGCTGCTTCGCGATGTACGGGCCAGATATACGCGTTGACATTGATTATTGACTAG
TTATTAATAGTAATCAATTACGGGGTCATTAGTTCATAGCCCATATATGGAGTTCCGCGTTACATAACTT
ACGGTAAATGGCCCGCCTGGCTGACCGCCCAACGACCCCCGCCCATTGACGTCAATAATGACGTATGTTC
CCATAGTAACGCCAATAGGGACTTTCCATTGACGTCAATGGGTGGAGTATTTACGGTAAACTGCCCACTT
GGCAGTACATCAAGTGTATCATATGCCAAGTACGCCCCCTATTGACGTCAATGACGGTAAATGGCCCGCC
TGGCATTATGCCCAGTACATGACCTTATGGGACTTTCCTACTTGGCAGTACATCTACGTATTAGTCATCG
CTATTACCATGGTGATGCGGTTTTGGCAGTACATCAATGGGCGTGGATAGCGGTTTGACTCACGGGGATT
TCCAAGTCTCCACCCCATTGACGTCAATGGGAGTTTGTTTTGGCACCAAAATCAACGGGACTTTCCAAAA
TGTCGTAACAACTCCGCCCCATTGACGCAAATGGGCGGTAGGCGTGTACGGTGGGAGGTCTATATAAGCA
GCGCGTTTTGCCTGTACTGGGTCTCTCTGGTTAGACCAGATCTGAGCCTGGGAGCTCTCTGGCTAACTAG
GGAACCCACTGCTTAAGCCTCAATAAAGCTTGCCTTGAGTGCTTCAAGTAGTGTGTGCCCGTCTGTTGTG
TGACTCTGGTAACTAGAGATCCCTCAGACCCTTTTAGTCAGTGTGGAAAATCTCTAGCAGTGGCGCCCGA
ACAGGGACTTGAAAGCGAAAGGGAAACCAGAGGAGCTCTCTCGACGCAGGACTCGGCTTGCTGAAGCGCG
CACGGCAAGAGGCGAGGGGCGGCGACTGGTGAGTACGCCAAAAATTTTGACTAGCGGAGGCTAGAAGGAG
AGAGATGGGTGCGAGAGCGTCAGTATTAAGCGGGGGAGAATTAGATCGCGATGGGAAAAAATTCGGTTAA
GGCCAGGGGGAAAGAAAAAATATAAATTAAAACATATAGTATGGGCAAGCAGGGAGCTAGAACGATTCGC
AGTTAATCCTGGCCTGTTAGAAACATCAGAAGGCTGTAGACAAATACTGGGACAGCTACAACCATCCCTT
CAGACAGGATCAGAAGAACTTAGATCATTATATAATACAGTAGCAACCCTCTATTGTGTGCATCAAAGGA
TAGAGATAAAAGACACCAAGGAAGCTTTAGACAAGATAGAGGAAGAGCAAAACAAAAGTAAGACCACCGC
ACAGCAAGCGGCCGCTGATCTTCAGACCTGGAGGAGGAGATATGAGGGACAATTGGAGAAGTGAATTATA
TAAATATAAAGTAGTAAAAATTGAACCATTAGGAGTAGCACCCACCAAGGCAAAGAGAAGAGTGGTGCAG
AGAGAAAAAAGAGCAGTGGGAATAGGAGCTTTGTTCCTTGGGTTCTTGGGAGCAGCAGGAAGCACTATGG
GCGCAGCGTCAATGACGCTGACGGTACAGGCCAGACAATTATTGTCTGGTATAGTGCAGCAGCAGAACAA
TTTGCTGAGGGCTATTGAGGCGCAACAGCATCTGTTGCAACTCACAGTCTGGGGCATCAAGCAGCTCCAG
GCAAGAATCCTGGCTGTGGAAAGATACCTAAAGGATCAACAGCTCCTGGGGATTTGGGGTTGCTCTGGAA
AACTCATTTGCACCACTGCTGTGCCTTGGAATGCTAGTTGGAGTAATAAATCTCTGGAACAGATTTGGAA
TCACACGACCTGGATGGAGTGGGACAGAGAAATTAACAATTACACAAGCTTAATACACTCCTTAATTGAA
GAATCGCAAAACCAGCAAGAAAAGAATGAACAAGAATTATTGGAATTAGATAAATGGGCAAGTTTGTGGA
ATTGGTTTAACATAACAAATTGGCTGTGGTATATAAAATTATTCATAATGATAGTAGGAGGCTTGGTAGG
TTTAAGAATAGTTTTTGCTGTACTTTCTATAGTGAATAGAGTTAGGCAGGGATATTCACCATTATCGTTT
CAGACCCACCTCCCAACCCCGAGGGGACCCGACAGGCCCGAAGGAATAGAAGAAGAAGGTGGAGAGAGAG
ACAGAGACAGATCCATTCGATTAGTGAACGGATCGGCACTGCGTGCGCCAATTCTGCAGACAAATGGCAG
TATTCATCCACAATTTTAAAAGAAAAGGGGGGATTGGGGGGTACAGTGCAGGGGAAAGAATAGTAGACAT
AATAGCAACAGACATACAAACTAAAGAATTACAAAAACAAATTACAAAAATTCAAAATTTTCGGGTTTAT
TACAGGGACAGCAGAGATCCAGTTTGGTTAATTAAGGTACCGAGGGCCTATTTCCCATGATTCCTTCATA
TTTGCATATACGATACAAGGCTGTTAGAGAGATAATTAGAATTAATTTGACTGTAAACACAAAGATATTA
GTACAAAATACGTGACGTAGAAAGTAATAATTTCTTGGGTAGTTTGCAGTTTTAAAATTATGTTTTAAAA
TGGACTATCATATGCTTACCGTAACTTGAAAGTATTTCGATTTCTTGGCTTTATATATCTTGTGGAAAGG
ACGAAACACCGGCAAAGGAGCCGGCGCGCGG
